>Addgene plasmid #230713 | AiP1780 - pAAV-AiE2500m-minBG-SYFP2-WPRE3-BGHpA | addgene full sequence | sequence record 471232 | Addgene NGS Result
CCTGCAGGCAGCTGCGCGCTCGCTCGCTCACTGAGGCCGCCCGGGCGTCGGGCGACCTTTGGTCGCCCGG
CCTCAGTGAGCGAGCGAGCGCGCAGAGAGGGAGTGGCCAACTCCATCACTAGGGGTTCCTGCGGCCGCAC
GCGTTGTAAGAGTAATAATCGGGAACCCAGGTCTGAGAGCATCTTGACCCACACATTTTTCCACACTTCT
GCCCAACTAATTCTTCGGGGGAAAGATTGTCAGTTAGAACATTTCTTTTTTTTTTTTCACACACATGGGG
CTTAATCATTAACAACTTGGATCCACCCCTACAGCTCTTATAATGATTTACCATAGAGGAATGCATAGCA
ATTTATCATTTTGGTAGAACTGGAGCTTGCCAGTGGCAGATGGCTCCAGGAGGTGGAGTGTGGATTTTAG
GAGAAGATTCAAAATGAGACTTAACTTGTCTGATTCTATTGCCTGTGTCTGTGAGTGTGTGTGTGTGTGT
GTGTAAAAGTCTATAATTATAGAGAGTCCCCTTATAATGTTACTTACAATTTTAATCAAGTGTCTCAAAT
TATAATTTTAAGTAAGAATTTTATTCTAAGATGTTAAGGCTCCTTGGCATGATATCAATAACAGAAAAAT
AAAAGACAATTTTATAGACTGGACTTCGGAGCTCGGGCTGGGCATAAAAGTCAGGGCAGAGCCATCTATT
GCTTACATTTGCTTCTGGGATCCAGATCTTTCGAAGCTAGCGCTACCGGTCGCCACCATGGTGAGCAAGG
GCGAGGAGCTGTTCACCGGGGTGGTGCCCATCCTGGTCGAGCTGGACGGCGACGTAAACGGCCACAAGTT
CAGCGTGTCCGGCGAGGGCGAGGGCGATGCCACCTACGGCAAGCTGACCCTGAAGCTGATCTGCACCACC
GGCAAGCTGCCCGTGCCCTGGCCCACCCTCGTGACCACCCTGGGCTACGGCGTGCAGTGCTTCGCCCGCT
ACCCCGACCACATGAAGCAGCACGACTTCTTCAAGTCCGCCATGCCCGAAGGCTACGTCCAGGAGCGCAC
CATCTTCTTCAAGGACGACGGCAACTACAAGACCCGCGCCGAGGTGAAGTTCGAGGGCGACACCCTGGTG
AACCGCATCGAGCTGAAGGGCATCGACTTCAAGGAGGACGGCAACATCCTGGGGCACAAGCTGGAGTACA
ACTACAACAGCCACAACGTCTATATCACCGCCGACAAGCAGAAGAACGGCATCAAGGCCAACTTCAAGAT
CCGCCACAACATCGAGGACGGCGGCGTGCAGCTCGCCGACCACTACCAGCAGAACACCCCCATCGGCGAC
GGCCCCGTGCTGCTGCCCGACAACCACTACCTGAGCTACCAGTCCAAGCTGAGCAAAGACCCCAACGAGA
AGCGCGATCACATGGTCCTGCTGGAGTTCGTGACCGCCGCCGGGATCACTCTCGGCATGGACGAGCTGTA
CAAGTAAGTCGACGGCGCGCCGCGGCCGCGAATTCGATATCATAATCAACCTCTGGATTACAAAATTTGT
GAAAGATTGACTGGTATTCTTAACTATGTTGCTCCTTTTACGCTATGTGGATACGCTGCTTTAATGCCTT
TGTATCATGCTATTGCTTCCCGTATGGCTTTCATTTTCTCCTCCTTGTATAAATCCTGGTTAGTTCTTGC
CACGGCGGAACTCATCGCCGCCTGCCTTGCCCGCTGCTGGACAGGGGCTCGGCTGTTGGGCACTGACAAT
TCCGTGGCTCGAGAGATCTTCGACTGTGCCTTCTAGTTGCCAGCCATCTGTTGTTTGCCCCTCCCCCGTG
CCTTCCTTGACCCTGGAAGGTGCCACTCCCACTGTCCTTTCCTAATAAAATGAGGAAATTGCATCGCATT
GTCTGAGTAGGTGTCATTCTATTCTGGGGGGTGGGGTGGGGCAGGACAGCAAGGGGGAGGATTGGGAAGA
CAATAGCAGGCATGAGATCTCACGTGCGGACCGAGCGGCCGCAGGAACCCCTAGTGATGGAGTTGGCCAC
TCCCTCTCTGCGCGCTCGCTCGCTCACTGAGGCCGGGCGACCAAAGGTCGCCCGACGCCCGGGCTTTGCC
CGGGCGGCCTCAGTGAGCGAGCGAGCGCGCAGCTGCCTGCAGGGGCGCCTGATGCGGTATTTTCTCCTTA
CGCATCTGTGCGGTATTTCACACCGCATA
[95 nt withheld, positions 2200-2294]
T
[46 nt withheld, positions 2296-2341]
C
[141 nt withheld, positions 2343-2483]
CCTTTGACGTTGGAGTCCACGTTCTTT
[37 nt withheld, positions 2511-2547]
ACTCTATCTCGGGCTATTCTTTTGATTTATAAGGGATTTTGCCGATTTCGGTCTATTGGTTAAAAAATGA
GCTGATTTAACAAAAATTTAACGCGAATTTTAACAAAATATTAACGTTTACAATTTTATGGTGCACTCTC
AGTACAATCTGCTCTGATGCCGCATAGTTAAGCCAGCCCCGACACCCGCCAACACCCGCTGACGCGCCCT
GACGGGCTTGTCTGCTCCCGGCATCCGCTTACAGACAAGCTGTGACCGTCTCCGGGAGCTGCATGTGTCA
GAGGTTTTCACCGTCATCACCGAAACGCGCGAGACGAAAGGGCCTCGTGATACGCCTATTTTTATAGGTT
AATGTCATGATAATAATGGTTTCTTAGACGTCAGGTGGCACTTTTCGGGGAAATGTGCGCGGAACCCCTA
TTTGTTTATTTTTCTAAATACATTCAAATATGTATCCGCTCATGAGACAATAACCCTGATAAATGCTTCA
ATAATATTGAAAAAGGAAGAGTATGAGTATTCAACATTTCCGTGTCGCCCTTATTCCCTTTTTTGCGGCA
TTTTGCCTTCCTGTTTTTGCTCACCCAGAAACGCTGGTGAAAGTAAAAGATGCTGAAGATCAGTTGGGTG
CACGAGTGGGTTACATCGAACTGGATCTCAACAGCGGTAAGATCCTTGAGAGTTTTCGCCCCGAAGAACG
TTTTCCAATGATGAGCACTTTTAAAGTTCTGCTATGTGGCGCGGTATTATCCCGTATTGACGCCGGGCAA
GAGCAACTCGGTCGCCGCATACACTATTCTCAGAATGACTTGGTTGAGTACTCACCAGTCACAGAAAAGC
ATCTTACGGATGGCATGACAGTAAGAGAATTATGCAGTGCTGCCATAACCATGAGTGATAACACTGCGGC
CAACTTACTTCTGACAACGATCGGAGGACCGAAGGAGCTAACCGCTTTTTTGCACAACATGGGGGATCAT
GTAACTCGCCTTGATCGTTGGGAACCGGAGCTGAATGAAGCCATACCAAACGACGAGCGTGACACCACGA
TGCCTGTAGCAATGGCAACAACGTTGCGCAAACTATTAACTGGCGAACTACTTACTCTAGCTTCCCGGCA
ACAATTAATAGACTGGATGGAGGCGGATAAAGTTGCAGGACCACTTCTGCGCTCGGCCCTTCCGGCTGGC
TGGTTTATTGCTGATAAATCTGGAGCCGGTGAGCGTGGGTCTCGCGGTATCATTGCAGCACTGGGGCCAG
ATGGTAAGCCCTCCCGTATCGTAGTTATCTACACGACGGGGAGTCAGGCAACTATGGATGAACGAAATAG
ACAGATCGCTGAGATAGGTGCCTCACTGATTAAGCATTGGTAACTGTCAGACCAAGTTTACTCATATATA
CTTTAGATTGATTTAAAACTTCATTTTTAATTTAAAAGGATCTAGGTGAAGATCCTTTTTGATAATCTCA
TGACCAAAATCCCTTAACGTGAGTTTTCGTTCCACTGAGCGTCAGACCCCGTAGAAAAGATCAAAGGATC
TTCTTGAGATCCTTTTTTTCTGCGCGTAATCTGCTGCTTGCAAACAAAAAAACCACCGCTACCAGCGGTG
GTTTGTTTGCCGGATCAAGAGCTACCAACTCTTTTTCCGAAGGTAACTGGCTTCAGCAGAGCGCAGATAC
CAAATACTGTTCTTCTAGTGTAGCCGTAGTTAGGCCACCACTTCAAGAACTCTGTAGCACCGCCTACATA
CCTCGCTCTGCTAATCCTGTTACCAGTGGCTGCTGCCAGTGGCGATAAGTCGTGTCTTACCGGGTTGGAC
TCAAGACGATAGTTACCGGATAAGGCGCAGCGGTCGGGCTGAACGGGGGGTTCGTGCACACAGCCCAGCT
TGGAGCGAACGACCTACACCGAACTGAGATACCTACAGCGTGAGCTATGAGAAAGCGCCACGCTTCCCGA
AGGGAGAAAGGCGGACAGGTATCCGGTAAGCGGCAGGGTCGGAACAGGAGAGCGCACGAGGGAGCTTCCA
GGGGGAAACGCCTGGTATCTTTATAGTCCTGTCGGGTTTCGCCACCTCTGACTTGAGCGTCGATTTTTGT
GATGCTCGTCAGGGGGGCGGAGCCTATGGAAAAACGCCAGCAACGCGGCCTTTTTACGGTTCCTGGCCTT
TTGCTGGCCTTTTGCTCACATGT
Features (pLannotate 1.2.2; 14 found; start..end, strand, type, name):
     12..39      +  repeat_region  AAV2 ITR (fragment): inverted terminal repeat of adeno-associated virus serotype 2 inverted
     68..95      +  repeat_region  AAV2 ITR (fragment): inverted terminal repeat of adeno-associated virus serotype 2 inverted
    758..1474    +  CDS            SYFP2: SYFP2 is a basic (constitutively fluorescent) yellow fluorescent protein published in 2006, derived from Aequorea victoria. It is reported to be a very rapidly-maturing monomer with moderate acid sensitivity.
   1514..1671    +  misc_feature   WPRE (fragment): woodchuck hepatitis virus posttranscriptional regulatory element
   1677..1757    +  misc_feature   WPRE (fragment): woodchuck hepatitis virus posttranscriptional regulatory element
   1774..1885    +  polyA_signal   bGH poly(A) signal: bovine growth hormone polyadenylation signal
   2003..2143    +  repeat_region  AAV2 ITR: inverted terminal repeat of adeno-associated virus serotype 2 inverted
   2148..2199    -  misc_feature   bom (fragment): basis of mobility region from pBR322
   2218..2673    +  rep_origin     f1 ori (sequence partly withheld): f1 bacteriophage origin of replication; arrow indicates direction of (+) strand synthesis
   2674..2723    -  misc_feature   bom (fragment): basis of mobility region from pBR322
   2825..2860    -  CDS            rop (fragment): Rop protein, which maintains plasmids at low copy number; rop
   2955..3059    +  promoter       AmpR promoter: bla
   3060..3920    +  CDS            AmpR: β-lactamase; bla; confers resistance to ampicillin, carbenicillin, and related antibiotics
   4091..4679    +  rep_origin     ori: high-copy-number ColE1/pMB1/pBR322/pUC origin of replication
