[The description below was written by a language model from this plasmid's Addgene catalogue record and pLannotate feature annotations shown in this document.]
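Description:
AiP1780 - pAAV-AiE2500m-minBG-SYFP2-WPRE3-BGHpA is a 4,740 nt AAV transfer plasmid built on a pAAV2 backbone, intended for packaging a reporter genome into recombinant adeno-associated virus for delivery to brain tissue. In bacteria it is maintained through a high-copy ColE1/pUC-type origin and selected with ampicillin via the β-lactamase gene and its own promoter. The backbone also carries an f1 phage origin and small remnants of pBR322 bom and rop sequences.

The payload lies between AAV2 inverted terminal repeats, which provide the signals for replication and encapsidation of the vector genome. The downstream ITR is annotated in full, while the upstream one is detected only as two short fragments in the sequencing result. Following the upstream ITR, the region before the reporter is not annotated in the feature table, but according to the construct name and catalogue fields it holds the AiE2500m enhancer coupled to the minBG minimal promoter. A minimal promoter of this kind gives little expression by itself, so the enhancer sets the strength and cell-type pattern of transcription. The driven gene is SYFP2, a fast-maturing monomeric yellow fluorescent protein derived from Aequorea victoria. It is followed by WPRE3, a shortened woodchuck hepatitis virus posttranscriptional regulatory element (seen as two WPRE fragments) that boosts transcript expression, and by the bovine growth hormone polyadenylation signal.

The record describes AiE2500m as an enhancer designed to drive AAV-mediated transgene expression in specific populations of brain cells, as part of a collection of enhancer AAVs for genetic access to cortical cell types. It does not state which population this enhancer targets. The fluorescent readout makes the construct suited to labelling and evaluating the enhancer's specificity.
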