Addgene plasmid #230713: AiP1780 - pAAV-AiE2500m-minBG-SYFP2-WPRE3-BGHpA
Purpose: AiE2500m is an enhancer sequence, designed to drive AAV-mediated transgene expression in specific populations of brain cells
Depositing lab: Allen Institute for Brain Science & Bosiljka Tasic. Depositing organization: Allen Institute. Publication: A suite of enhancer AAVs and transgenic mouse lines for genetic access to cortical cell types. Ben-Simon Y, Hooper M, Narayan S, Daigle TL, Dwivedi D, Way SW, Oster A, Stafford DA, Mich JK, Taormina MJ, Martinez RA, Opitz-Araya X, Roth JR, Alexander JR, Allen S, Amster A, Arbuckle J, Ayala A, Baker PM, Bakken TE, Barcelli T, Barta S, Bendrick J, Bertagnolli D, Bielstein C, Bishwakarma P, Bowlus J, Boyer G, Brouner K, Casian B, Casper T, Chakka AB, Chakrabarty R, Chance RK, Chavan S, Clark M, Colbert K, Collman F, Daniel S, Departee M, DiValentin P, Donadio N, Dotson N, Egdorf T, Fliss T, Gabitto M, Garcia J, Gary A, Gasperini M, Gloe J, Goldy J, Gore BB, Graybuck L, Greisman N, Haeseleer F, Halterman C, Haradon Z, Hastings SD, Helback O, Ho W, Hockemeyer D, Huang C, Huff S, Hunker A, Johansen N, Jones D, Juneau Z, Kalmbach B, Kannan M, Khem S, Kussick E, Kutsal R, Larsen R, Lee C, Lee AY, Leibly M, Lenz GH, Li S, Liang E, Lusk N, Madigan Z, Malloy J, Malone J, McCue R, Melchor J, Mollenkopf T, Moosman S, Morin E, Newman D, Ng L, Ngo K, Omstead V, Otto S, Oyama A, Pena N, Pham T, Phillips E, Pom CA, Potekhina L, Ransford S, Ray PL, Rette D, Reynoldson C, Rimorin C, Rocha D, Ruiz A, Sanchez REA, Sawyer L, Sedeno-Cortes A, Sevigny JP, Shapovalova N, Shepard N, Shulga L, Sigler AR, Siverts L, Soliman S, Somasundaram S, Staats B, Stewart K, Szelenyi E, Tieu M, Trader C, Tran A, van Velthoven CTJ, Walker M, Wang Y, Weed N, Wirthlin M, Wood T, Wynalda B, Yao Z, Zhou T, Ariza J, Dee N, Reding M, Ronellenfitch K, Mufti S, Sunkin SM, Smith KA, Esposito L, Waters J, Thyagarajan B, Yao S, Lein ES, Zeng H, Levi BP, Ngai J, Ting JT, Tasic B. Cell. 2025 May 16:S0092-8674(25)00513-6. doi: 10.1016/j.cell.2025.05.002. PubMed 40403729.
Backbone
  Vector backbone: pAAV2
  Vector type: AAV
Growth in bacteria
  Bacterial resistance: Ampicillin, 100 μg/mL
  Growth temperature: 37°C
  Growth strain: NEB Stable
  Copy number: High Copy
Gene/Insert
  Gene/Insert name: SYFP2
  Species: Synthetic
  Promoter: minBG
  Cloning method: Gibson Cloning
Terms and licenses: Academic/Nonprofit Terms; Industry Terms: Not Available to Industry
How to cite: AiP1780 - pAAV-AiE2500m-minBG-SYFP2-WPRE3-BGHpA was a gift from Allen Institute for Brain Science & Bosiljka Tasic (Addgene plasmid # 230713 ; http://n2t.net/addgene:230713 ; RRID:Addgene_230713)
